>Addgene plasmid #143865 | TFORF2015 | addgene full sequence | sequence record 396294 | Addgene NGS Result
TTAATGTAGTCTTATGCAATACTCTTGTAGTCTTGCAACATGGTAACGATGAGTTAGCAACATGCCTTAC
AAGGAGAGAAAAAGCACCGTGCATGCCGATTGGTGGAAGTAAGGTGGTACGATCGTGCCTTATTAGGAAG
GCAACAGACGGGTCTGACATGGATTGGACGAACCACTGAATTGCCGCATTGCAGAGATATTGTATTTAAG
TGCCTAGCTCGATACATAAACGGGTCTCTCTGGTTAGACCAGATCTGAGCCTGGGAGCTCTCTGGCTAAC
TAGGGAACCCACTGCTTAAGCCTCAATAAAGCTTGCCTTGAGTGCTTCAAGTAGTGTGTGCCCGTCTGTT
GTGTGACTCTGGTAACTAGAGATCCCTCAGACCCTTTTAGTCAGTGTGGAAAATCTCTAGCAGTGGCGCC
CGAACAGGGACTTGAAAGCGAAAGGGAAACCAGAGGAGCTCTCTCGACGCAGGACTCGGCTTGCTGAAGC
GCGCACGGCAAGAGGCGAGGGGCGGCGACTGGTGAGTACGCCAAAAATTTTGACTAGCGGAGGCTAGAAG
GAGAGAGATGGGTGCGAGAGCGTCAGTATTAAGCGGGGGAGAATTAGATCGCGATGGGAAAAAATTCGGT
TAAGGCCAGGGGGAAAGAAAAAATATAAATTAAAACATATAGTATGGGCAAGCAGGGAGCTAGAACGATT
CGCAGTTAATCCTGGCCTGTTAGAAACATCAGAAGGCTGTAGACAAATACTGGGACAGCTACAACCATCC
CTTCAGACAGGATCAGAAGAACTTAGATCATTATATAATACAGTAGCAACCCTCTATTGTGTGCATCAAA
GGATAGAGATAAAAGACACCAAGGAAGCTTTAGACAAGATAGAGGAAGAGCAAAACAAAAGTAAGACCAC
CGCACAGCAAGCGGCCGCTGATCTTCAGACCTGGAGGAGGAGATATGAGGGACAATTGGAGAAGTGAATT
ATATAAATATAAAGTAGTAAAAATTGAACCATTAGGAGTAGCACCCACCAAGGCAAAGAGAAGAGTGGTG
CAGAGAGAAAAAAGAGCAGTGGGAATAGGAGCTTTGTTCCTTGGGTTCTTGGGAGCAGCAGGAAGCACTA
TGGGCGCAGCGTCAATGACGCTGACGGTACAGGCCAGACAATTATTGTCTGGTATAGTGCAGCAGCAGAA
CAATTTGCTGAGGGCTATTGAGGCGCAACAGCATCTGTTGCAACTCACAGTCTGGGGCATCAAGCAGCTC
CAGGCAAGAATCCTGGCTGTGGAAAGATACCTAAAGGATCAACAGCTCCTGGGGATTTGGGGTTGCTCTG
GAAAACTCATTTGCACCACTGCTGTGCCTTGGAATGCTAGTTGGAGTAATAAATCTCTGGAACAGATTTG
GAATCACACGACCTGGATGGAGTGGGACAGAGAAATTAACAATTACACAAGCTTAATACACTCCTTAATT
GAAGAATCGCAAAACCAGCAAGAAAAGAATGAACAAGAATTATTGGAATTAGATAAATGGGCAAGTTTGT
GGAATTGGTTTAACATAACAAATTGGCTGTGGTATATAAAATTATTCATAATGATAGTAGGAGGCTTGGT
AGGTTTAAGAATAGTTTTTGCTGTACTTTCTATAGTGAATAGAGTTAGGCAGGGATATTCACCATTATCG
TTTCAGACCCACCTCCCAACCCCGAGGGGACCCATGCATTGCATCTCAATTAGTCAGCAACCAGGTGTGG
AAAGTCCCCAGGCTCCCCAGCAGGCAGAAGTATGCAAAGCATGCGTCTCAATTAGTCAGCAACCATAGTC
CCGCCCCTAACTCCGCCCATCCCGCCCCTAACTCCGCCCAGTTCCGCCCATTCTCCGCCCCATGGCTGAC
TAATTTTTTTTATTTATGCAGAGGCCGAGGCCGCCTCGGCCTCTGAGCTATTCCAGAAGTAGTGAGGAGG
CTTTTTTGGAGGCCTAGGCTTTTGCAAAAAGCTTTCTAGAGGTACCACCGGAGCTTACCATGACCGAGTA
CAAGCCCACGGTGCGCCTCGCCACCCGCGACGACGTCCCCAGGGCCGTACGCACCCTCGCCGCCGCGTTC
GCCGACTACCCCGCCACGCGCCACACCGTCGATCCGGACCGCCACATCGAGCGGGTCACCGAGCTGCAAG
AACTCTTCCTCACGCGCGTCGGGCTCGACATCGGCAAGGTGTGGGTCGCGGACGACGGCGCCGCCGTGGC
GGTCTGGACCACGCCGGAGAGCGTCGAAGCGGGGGCGGTGTTCGCCGAGATCGGCCCGCGCATGGCCGAG
TTGAGCGGTTCCCGGCTGGCCGCGCAGCAACAGATGGAAGGCCTCCTGGCGCCGCACCGGCCCAAGGAGC
CCGCGTGGTTCCTGGCCACCGTCGGCGTCTCGCCCGACCACCAGGGCAAGGGTCTGGGCAGCGCCGTCGT
GCTCCCCGGAGTGGAGGCGGCCGAGCGCGCCGGGGTGCCCGCCTTCCTGGAGACCTCCGCGCCCCGCAAC
CTCCCCTTCTACGAGCGGCTCGGCTTCACCGTCACCGCCGACGTCGAGGTGCCCGAAGGACCGCGCACCT
GGTGCATGACCCGCAAGCCCGGTGCCAGTTAACGAATTCTAGATCTTGAGACAAATGGCAGTATTCATCC
ACAATTTTAAAAGAAAAGGGGGGATTGGGGGGTACAGTGCAGGGGAAAGAATAGTAGACATAATAGCAAC
AGACATACAAACTAAAGAATTACAAAAACAAATTACAAAAATTCAAAATTTTCGGGTTTATTACAGGGAC
AGCAGAGATCCACTTTGGCGCCGGCTCGAGGCCTGCAGGTGCAAAGATGGATAAAGTTTTAAACAGAGAG
GAATCTTTGCAGCTAATGGACCTTCTAGGTCTTGAAAGGAGTGGGAATTGGCTCCGGTGCCCGTCAGTGG
GCAGAGCGCACATCGCCCACAGTCCCCGAGAAGTTGGGGGGAGGGGTCGGCAATTGAACCGGTGCCTAGA
GAAGGTGGCGCGGGGTAAACTGGGAAAGTGATGTCGTGTACTGGCTCCGCCTTTTTCCCGAGGGTGGGGG
AGAACCGTATATAAGTGCAGTAGTCGCCGTGAACGTTCTTTTTCGCAACGGGTTTGCCGCCAGAACACAG
GTAAGTGCCGTGTGTGGTTCCCGCGGGCCTGGCCTCTTTACGGGTTATGGCCCTTGCGTGCCTTGAATTA
CTTCCACCTGGCTGCAGTACGTGATTCTTGATCCCGAGCTTCGGGTTGGAAGTGGGTGGGAGAGTTCGAG
GCCTTGCGCTTAAGGAGCCCCTTCGCCTCGTGCTTGAGTTGAGGCCTGGCCTGGGCGCTGGGGCCGCCGC
GTGCGAATCTGGTGGCACCTTCGCGCCTGTCTCGCTGCTTTCGATAAGTCTCTAGCCATTTAAAATTTTT
GATGACCTGCTGCGACGCTTTTTTTCTGGCAAGATAGTCTTGTAAATGCGGGCCAAGATCTGCACACTGG
TATTTCGGTTTTTGGGGCCGCGGGCGGCGACGGGGCCCGTGCGTCCCAGCGCACATGTTCGGCGAGGCGG
GGCCTGCGAGCGCGGCCACCGAGAATCGGACGGGGGTAGTCTCAAGCTGGCCGGCCTGCTCTGGTGCCTG
GCCTCGCGCCGCCGTGTATCGCCCCGCCCTGGGCGGCAAGGCTGGCCCGGTCGGCACCAGTTGCGTGAGC
GGAAAGATGGCCGCTTCCCGGCCCTGCTGCAGGGAGCTCAAAATGGAGGACGCGGCGCTCGGGAGAGCGG
GCGGGTGAGTCACCCACACAAAGGAAAAGGGCCTTTCCGTCCTCAGCCGTCGCTTCATGTGACTCCACGG
AGTACCGGGCGCCGTCCAGGCACCTCGATTAGTTCTCGAGCTTTTGGAGTACGTCGTCTTTAGGTTGGGG
GGAGGGGTTTTATGCGATGGAGTTTCCCCACACTGAGTGGGTGGAGACTGAAGTTAGGCCAGCTTGGCAC
TTGATGTAATTCTCCTTGGAATTTGCCCTTTTTGAGTTTGGATCTTGGTTCATTCTCAAGCCTCAGACAG
TGGTTCAAAGTTTTTTTCTTCCATTTCAGGTGTCGTGAGGCTAGCACCGCCACCATGGCTTATGATGACT
CCGTGAAGAAAGAAGATTGTTTTGATGGTGATCATACCTTTGAGGACATAGGACTTGCAGCTGGCCGAAG
CCAACGAGAGAAAAAACGTTCTTACAAAGATTTTTTAAGGGAAGAGGAAGAAATTGCTGCTCAGGTCAGG
AATTCTTCCAAGAAGAAGTTGAAGGATAGTGAACTTTACTTCTTGGGGACGGACACACACAAGAAGAAGA
GGAAGCACTCCTCTGATGATTACTACTATGGAGATATTTCGTCTTTGGAATCGTCACAGAAGAAAAAGAA
AAAGTCCAGCCCACAGTCTACTGATACAGCTATGGACCTGTTGAAAGCTATCACTTCCCCACTGGCAGCA
GGCTCCAAGCCCTCCAAAAAGACTGGGGAGAAATCCTCTGGCTCTTCAAGCCATTCGGAGAGTAAAAAGG
AGCACCACAGGAAGAAAGTCAGTGGAAGCAGTGGGGAACTACCCCTAGAGGATGGTGGCTCCCACAAATC
GAAAAAAATGAAACCTCTCTATGTGAACACAGAGACACTGACCCTTCGGGAGCCTGATGGTTTAAAAATG
AAACTTATTCTGTCACCAAAGGAGAAGGGAAGCAGCTCTGTTGATGAGGAGTCTTTTCAATATCCCTCCC
AACAAGCGACTGTGAAAAAATCCTCAAAGAAATCAGCTCGGGATGAGCAGGGTGCTTTACTCCTAGGACA
TGAGTTACAGAGCTTTCTGAAAACAGCCCGGAAAAAGCACAAGTCATCCTCAGACGCACATTCATCTCCT
GGCCCTGAAGGCTGTGGGTCTGACGCCTCCCAGTTCGCAGAGTCCCACAGTGCTAACCTTGATCTTTCAG
GGCTTGAACCTATTCTGGTAGAATCAGACTCATCCTCTGGTGGGGAACTAGAGGCTGGGGAGTTAGTGAT
AGATGATTCTTACCGAGAAATCAAGAAGAAAAAGAAGTCAAAGAAGAGCAAAAAGAAGAAAGACAAGGAG
AAGCATAAAGAGAAGCGACACTCCAAGTCCAAGAGAAGTTTAGGACTTTCTGCCGTGCCAGTGGGAGAGG
TCACAGTGACATCTGGCCCTCCTCCCAGCATCCCATACGCTGGAGCAGCAGCACCTCCCCTGCCACTTCC
TGGCCTCCACACAGATGGGCATAGTGAAAAAAAAAAGAAAAAAGAAGAGAAGGACAAAGAGAGAGAGAGA
GGAGAAAAGCCAAAAAAGAAGAACATGTCGGCCTACCAGGTGTTCTGTAAAGAGTATCGCGTGACCATTG
TGGCTGACCATCCAGGTATAGATTTTGGGGAACTTAGTAAAAAACTGGCTGAGGTGTGGAAGCAATTACC
AGAAAAAGACAAACTGATTTGGAAGCAAAAAGCTCAGTATCTGCAGCACAAACAGAACAAAGCAGAAGCC
ACAACTGTGAAAAGGAAAGCATCCAGCTCAGAAGGTTCCATGAAAGTCAAAGCCTCTTCTGTAGGAGTAC
TGTCACCCCAGAAGAAGTCCCCACCCACCACCATGCTGTTACCAGCCTCACCAGCCAAAGCCCCTGAGAC
AGAGCCCATTGATGTTGCTGCTCATCTTCAGCTGTTGGGAGAGTCCCTAAGCCTCATTGGACACCGTCTG
CAGGAAACTGAGGGTATGGTGGCTGTGTCTGGCAGTTTGTCAGTGCTTCTGGATTCCATTATCTGTGCCC
TTGGCCCCTTGGCATGTCTCACCACACAACTACCTGAATTGAATGGCTGTCCCAAACAGGTCTTGTCAAA
CACATTAGACAACATTGCTTACATCATGCCGGGACTGTAGTAATGAACTAGTCCGTAACTTGAAAGTATT
TCGATTTCTTGGCTTTATATATCTTGTGGAAAGGACGAGACACCTCCAGATCGAGCTGTTGTACGCGTTA
AGTCGACAATCAACCTCTGGATTACAAAATTTGTGAAAGATTGACTGGTATTCTTAACTATGTTGCTCCT
TTTACGCTATGTGGATACGCTGCTTTAATGCCTTTGTATCATGCTATTGCTTCCCGTATGGCTTTCATTT
TCTCCTCCTTGTATAAATCCTGGTTGCTGTCTCTTTATGAGGAGTTGTGGCCCGTTGTCAGGCAACGTGG
CGTGGTGTGCACTGTGTTTGCTGACGCAACCCCCACTGGTTGGGGCATTGCCACCACCTGTCAGCTCCTT
TCCGGGACTTTCGCTTTCCCCCTCCCTATTGCCACGGCGGAACTCATCGCCGCCTGCCTTGCCCGCTGCT
GGACAGGGGCTCGGCTGTTGGGCACTGACAATTCCGTGGTGTTGTCGGGGAAATCATCGTCCTTTCCTTG
GCTGCTCGCCTGTGTTGCCACCTGGATTCTGCGCGGGACGTCCTTCTGCTACGTCCCTTCGGCCCTCAAT
CCAGCGGACCTTCCTTCCCGCGGCCTGCTGCCGGCTCTGCGGCCTCTTCCGCGTCTTCGCCTTCGCCCTC
AGACGAGTCGGATCTCCCTTTGGGCCGCCTCCCCGCGTCGACTTTAAGACCAATGACTTACAAGGCAGCT
GTAGATCTTAGCCACTTTTTAAAAGAAAAGGGGGGACTGGAAGGGCTAATTCACTCCCAACGAAGACAAG
ATCTGCTTTTTGCTTGTACTGGGTCTCTCTGGTTAGACCAGATCTGAGCCTGGGAGCTCTCTGGCTAACT
AGGGAACCCACTGCTTAAGCCTCAATAAAGCTTGCCTTGAGTGCTTCAAGTAGTGTGTGCCCGTCTGTTG
TGTGACTCTGGTAACTAGAGATCCCTCAGACCCTTTTAGTCAGTGTGGAAAATCTCTAGCAGTACGTATA
GTAGTTCATGTCATCTTATTATTCAGTATTTATAACTTGCAAAGAAATGAATATCAGAGAGTGAGAGGAA
CTTGTTTATTGCAGCTTATAATGGTTACAAATAAAGCAATAGCATCACAAATTTCACAAATAAAGCATTT
TTTTCACTGCATTCTAGTTGTGGTTTGTCCAAACTCATCAATGTATCTTATCATGTCTGGCTCTAGCTAT
CCCGCCCCTAACTCCGCCCATCCCGCCCCTAACTCCGCCCAGTTCCGCCCATTCTCCGCCCCATGGCTGA
CTAATTTTTTTTATTTATGCAGAGGCCGAGGCCGCCTCGGCCTCTGAGCTATTCCAGAAGTAGTGAGGAG
GCTTTTTTGGAGGCCTAGGGACGTACCCAATTCGCCCTATAGTGAGTCGTATTACGCGCGCTCACTGGCC
GTCGTTTTACAACGTCGTGACTGGGAAAACCCTGGCGTTACCCAACTTAATCGCCTTGCAGCACATCCCC
CTTTCGCCAGCTGGCGTAATAGCGAAGAGGCCCGCACCGATCGCCCTTCCCAACAGTTGCGCAGCCTGAA
TGGCGAATGGG
[124 nt withheld, positions 7502-7625]
C
[91 nt withheld, positions 7627-7717]
A
[49 nt withheld, positions 7719-7767]
CCTTTGACGTTGGAGTCCACGTTCTTT
[37 nt withheld, positions 7795-7831]
ACCCTATCTCGGTCTATTCTTTTGATTTATAAGGGATTTTGCCGATTTCGGCCTATTGGTTAAAAAATGA
GCTGATTTAACAAAAATTTAACGCGAATTTTAACAAAATATTAACGCTTACAATTTAGGTGGCACTTTTC
GGGGAAATGTGCGCGGAACCCCTATTTGTTTATTTTTCTAAATACATTCAAATATGTATCCGCTCATGAG
ACAATAACCCTGATAAATGCTTCAATAATATTGAAAAAGGAAGAGTATGAGTATTCAACATTTCCGTGTC
GCCCTTATTCCCTTTTTTGCGGCATTTTGCCTTCCTGTTTTTGCTCACCCAGAAACGCTGGTGAAAGTAA
AAGATGCTGAAGATCAGTTGGGTGCACGAGTGGGTTACATCGAACTGGATCTCAACAGCGGTAAGATCCT
TGAGAGTTTTCGCCCCGAAGAACGTTTTCCAATGATGAGCACTTTTAAAGTTCTGCTATGTGGCGCGGTA
TTATCCCGTATTGACGCCGGGCAAGAGCAACTCGGTCGCCGCATACACTATTCTCAGAATGACTTGGTTG
AGTACTCACCAGTCACAGAAAAGCATCTTACGGATGGCATGACAGTAAGAGAATTATGCAGTGCTGCCAT
AACCATGAGTGATAACACTGCGGCCAACTTACTTCTGACAACGATCGGAGGACCGAAGGAGCTAACCGCT
TTTTTGCACAACATGGGGGATCATGTAACTCGCCTTGATCGTTGGGAACCGGAGCTGAATGAAGCCATAC
CAAACGACGAGCGTGACACCACGATGCCTGTAGCAATGGCAACAACGTTGCGCAAACTATTAACTGGCGA
ACTACTTACTCTAGCTTCCCGGCAACAATTAATAGACTGGATGGAGGCGGATAAAGTTGCAGGACCACTT
CTGCGCTCGGCCCTTCCGGCTGGCTGGTTTATTGCTGATAAATCTGGAGCCGGTGAGCGTGGGTCTCGCG
GTATCATTGCAGCACTGGGGCCAGATGGTAAGCCCTCCCGTATCGTAGTTATCTACACGACGGGGAGTCA
GGCAACTATGGATGAACGAAATAGACAGATCGCTGAGATAGGTGCCTCACTGATTAAGCATTGGTAACTG
TCAGACCAAGTTTACTCATATATACTTTAGATTGATTTAAAACTTCATTTTTAATTTAAAAGGATCTAGG
TGAAGATCCTTTTTGATAATCTCATGACCAAAATCCCTTAACGTGAGTTTTCGTTCCACTGAGCGTCAGA
CCCCGTAGAAAAGATCAAAGGATCTTCTTGAGATCCTTTTTTTCTGCGCGTAATCTGCTGCTTGCAAACA
AAAAAACCACCGCTACCAGCGGTGGTTTGTTTGCCGGATCAAGAGCTACCAACTCTTTTTCCGAAGGTAA
CTGGCTTCAGCAGAGCGCAGATACCAAATACTGTTCTTCTAGTGTAGCCGTAGTTAGGCCACCACTTCAA
GAACTCTGTAGCACCGCCTACATACCTCGCTCTGCTAATCCTGTTACCAGTGGCTGCTGCCAGTGGCGAT
AAGTCGTGTCTTACCGGGTTGGACTCAAGACGATAGTTACCGGATAAGGCGCAGCGGTCGGGCTGAACGG
GGGGTTCGTGCACACAGCCCAGCTTGGAGCGAACGACCTACACCGAACTGAGATACCTACAGCGTGAGCT
ATGAGAAAGCGCCACGCTTCCCGAAGGGAGAAAGGCGGACAGGTATCCGGTAAGCGGCAGGGTCGGAACA
GGAGAGCGCACGAGGGAGCTTCCAGGGGGAAACGCCTGGTATCTTTATAGTCCTGTCGGGTTTCGCCACC
TCTGACTTGAGCGTCGATTTTTGTGATGCTCGTCAGGGGGGCGGAGCCTATGGAAAAACGCCAGCAACGC
GGCCTTTTTACGGTTCCTGGCCTTTTGCTGGCCTTTTGCTCACATGTTCTTTCCTGCGTTATCCCCTGAT
TCTGTGGATAACCGTATTACCGCCTTTGAGTGAGCTGATACCGCTCGCCGCAGCCGAACGACCGAGCGCA
GCGAGTCAGTGAGCGAGGAAGCGGAAGAGCGCCCAATACGCAAACCGCCTCTCCCCGCGCGTTGGCCGAT
TCATTAATGCAGCTGGCACGACAGGTTTCCCGACTGGAAAGCGGGCAGTGAGCGCAACGCAATTAATGTG
AGTTAGCTCACTCATTAGGCACCCCAGGCTTTACACTTTATGCTTCCGGCTCGTATGTTGTGTGGAATTG
TGAGCGGATAACAATTTCACACAGGAAACAGCTATGACCATGATTACGCCAAGCGCGCAATTAACCCTCA
CTAAAGGGAACAAAAGCTGGAGCTGCAAGC
Features (pLannotate 1.2.2; 31 found; start..end, strand, type, name):
      5..231     +  promoter       RSV promoter: Rous sarcoma virus enhancer/promoter
    232..412     +  LTR            5' LTR (truncated): truncated 5' long terminal repeat (LTR) from HIV-1
    459..584     +  misc_feature   HIV-1 Ψ: packaging signal of human immunodeficiency virus type 1
    568..931     +  CDS            HIV-1 gag (fragment): gag protein from human immunodeficiency virus 1; gag
   1077..1310    +  misc_feature   RRE: The Rev response element (RRE) of HIV-1 allows for Rev-dependent mRNA export from the nucleus to the cytoplasm.
   1687..1713    +  CDS            Rev (fragment): human immunodeficiency virus 1 (HIV-1) Rev protein; rev; enhances nuclear export of unspliced and incompletely spliced viral mRNAs
   1720..1743    +  promoter       SV40 promoter (fragment): SV40 early promoter
   1744..1815    +  promoter       SV40 promoter (fragment): SV40 enhancer and early promoter
   1839..1974    +  rep_origin     SV40 ori: SV40 origin of replication
   2020..2616    +  CDS            PuroR (fragment): puromycin N-acetyltransferase; pac from Streptomyces; confers resistance to puromycin
   2665..2782    +  misc_feature   cPPT/CTS: central polypurine tract and central termination sequence of HIV-1
   2847..2913    +  CDS            small t antigen (fragment): SV40 (simian virus 40) small t antigen
   2920..4098    +  promoter       EF-1α promoter: strong constitutive promoter for human elongation factor EF-1α
   4115..5917    +  CDS            HMGXB4: HMGX4_HUMAN - Also known as HMG2L1, HMGBCG. Experimental evidence at protein level: Swiss-Prot protein existence level 1. Negatively regulates Wnt/beta-catenin signaling during development. From Homo sapiens (Human).
   5933..5986    +  promoter       U6 promoter (fragment): RNA polymerase III promoter for human U6 snRNA
   6028..6616    +  misc_feature   WPRE: woodchuck hepatitis virus posttranscriptional regulatory element
   6667..6686    +  misc_feature   cPPT/CTS (fragment): central polypurine tract and central termination sequence of HIV-1
   6688..6921    +  LTR            3' LTR (ΔU3): self-inactivating 3' long terminal repeat (LTR) from HIV-1
   6999..7120    +  polyA_signal   SV40 poly(A) signal: SV40 polyadenylation signal
   7160..7295    +  rep_origin     SV40 ori: SV40 origin of replication
   7316..7334    -  promoter       T7 promoter: promoter for bacteriophage T7 RNA polymerase
   7342..7497    +  CDS            lacZα (fragment): LacZα fragment of β-galactosidase; lacZ fragment
   7502..7930    +  rep_origin     f1 ori (sequence partly withheld): f1 bacteriophage origin of replication; arrow indicates direction of (+) strand synthesis
   7983..8087    +  promoter       AmpR promoter: bla
   8088..8948    +  CDS            AmpR: β-lactamase; bla; confers resistance to ampicillin, carbenicillin, and related antibiotics
   9119..9707    +  rep_origin     ori: high-copy-number ColE1/pMB1/pBR322/pUC origin of replication
   9890..9982    +  CDS            lacI (fragment): lac repressor; lacI; The lac repressor binds to the lac operator to inhibit transcription in E. coli. This inhibition can be relieved by adding lactose or isopropyl-β-D-thiogalactopyranoside (IPTG).
   9995..10016   +  protein_bind   CAP binding site: CAP binding activates transcription in the presence of cAMP. E. coli catabolite activator protein
  10031..10061   +  promoter       lac promoter: promoter for the E. coli lac operon
  10069..10085   +  protein_bind   lac operator: The lac repressor binds to the lac operator to inhibit transcription in E. coli. This inhibition can be relieved by adding lactose or isopropyl-β-D-thiogalactopyranoside (IPTG). lac repressor encoded by lacI
  10130..10148   +  promoter       T3 promoter: promoter for bacteriophage T3 RNA polymerase
