[The description below was written by a language model from this plasmid's Addgene catalogue record and pLannotate feature annotations shown in this document.]
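Description:
TFORF2015 is a third-generation-style, self-inactivating lentiviral expression plasmid built on the pLX_TRC317 backbone. It belongs to a barcoded transcription factor ORF collection designed for pooled overexpression screens in mammalian cells. In bacteria it is maintained through a high-copy ColE1/pUC-type origin and selected with ampicillin via the β-lactamase gene. An f1 origin and remnants of a lac/lacZα cloning region, flanked by T7 and T3 promoters, are also present in the backbone. The depositor notes that the plasmid can recombine, which fits with the use of a recombination-reducing strain for propagation.

The viral genome is transcribed from an RSV promoter fused to a truncated HIV-1 5' LTR. It carries the Ψ packaging signal with a gag fragment, the RRE for Rev-dependent nuclear export, a cPPT/CTS, a WPRE to enhance transcript expression, and a ΔU3 3' LTR followed by an SV40 polyadenylation signal. Two cassettes sit within this unit. An SV40 early promoter/origin region drives puromycin N-acetyltransferase for selection of transduced cells. Downstream, an EF-1α promoter drives the human HMGXB4 open reading frame (also known as HMG2L1), an HMG-box protein annotated as a negative regulator of Wnt/β-catenin signalling.

According to the record, each construct in the collection carries a unique 24-bp barcode so that the transcription factor can be identified by sequencing in pooled screens. The barcode is not annotated in the feature table, so its position cannot be stated, although a short unannotated stretch and a small U6 promoter-like fragment lie between the ORF and the WPRE. The annotated sequence of 10,171 nt matches the sum of the stated backbone and insert sizes.
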