Addgene plasmid #143865: TFORF2015
Purpose: Lentiviral vector for overexpressing transcription factor ORFs with unique 24-bp barcodes. Barcodes facilitate identification of transcription factors in pooled screens.
Depositing lab: Feng Zhang. Depositing organization: Broad Institute. Publication: A transcription factor atlas of directed differentiation. Joung J, Ma S, Tay T, Geiger-Schuller KR, Kirchgatterer PC, Verdine VK, Guo B, Arias-Garcia MA, Allen WE, Singh A, Kuksenko O, Abudayyeh OO, Gootenberg JS, Fu Z, Macrae RK, Buenrostro JD, Regev A, Zhang F. Cell. 2023 Jan 5;186(1):209-229.e26. doi: 10.1016/j.cell.2022.11.026. PubMed 36608654.
Backbone
  Vector backbone: pLX_TRC317
  Backbone manufacturer: Broad Institute Genetic Perturbation Platform
  Backbone size w/o insert (bp): 8264
  Vector type: Mammalian Expression, Lentiviral
  Selectable markers: Puromycin
Growth in bacteria
  Bacterial resistance: Ampicillin, 100 μg/mL
  Growth temperature: 37°C
  Growth strain: NEB Stable
  Copy number: High Copy
Gene/Insert
  Gene/Insert name: HMGXB4
  Species: H. sapiens (human)
  Insert size (bp): 1907
  Entrez Gene: HMGXB4 (a.k.a. HMG2L1, HMGBCG, THC211630)
  Promoter: EF1a
  Cloning method: Unknown
  Sequencing primers: 5′ GGGTGGAGACTGAAGTTAGGCCAG; 3′ CACATAGCGTAAAAGGAGCAACATAG
Terms and licenses: Academic/Nonprofit Terms; Industry Terms: Not Available to Industry
Depositor comments: NM_001003681,ENST00000216106 . The transcription factor ORF portion of this plasmid was synthesized by Genewiz. Please test multiple small colonies in case of plasmid recombination. To make this collection available in a timely manner, a portion of this collection was not fully sequenced by Addgene. If an Addgene verified full plasmid sequence is not available, please contact us prior to placing an order to request the full sequence.
How to cite: TFORF2015 was a gift from Feng Zhang (Addgene plasmid # 143865 ; http://n2t.net/addgene:143865 ; RRID:Addgene_143865)
