>Addgene plasmid #143865 | TFORF2015 | depositor partial sequence | sequence record 283722 | Insert
ACCGCCACCATGGCTTATGATGACTCCGTGAAGAAAGAAGATTGTTTTGATGGTGATCATACCTTTGAGG
ACATAGGACTTGCAGCTGGCCGAAGCCAACGAGAGAAAAAACGTTCTTACAAAGATTTTTTAAGGGAAGA
GGAAGAAATTGCTGCTCAGGTCAGGAATTCTTCCAAGAAGAAGTTGAAGGATAGTGAACTTTACTTCTTG
GGGACGGACACACACAAGAAGAAGAGGAAGCACTCCTCTGATGATTACTACTATGGAGATATTTCGTCTT
TGGAATCGTCACAGAAGAAAAAGAAAAAGTCCAGCCCACAGTCTACTGATACAGCTATGGACCTGTTGAA
AGCTATCACTTCCCCACTGGCAGCAGGCTCCAAGCCCTCCAAAAAGACTGGGGAGAAATCCTCTGGCTCT
TCAAGCCATTCGGAGAGTAAAAAGGAGCACCACAGGAAGAAAGTCAGTGGAAGCAGTGGGGAACTACCCC
TAGAGGATGGTGGCTCCCACAAATCGAAAAAAATGAAACCTCTCTATGTGAACACAGAGACACTGACCCT
TCGGGAGCCTGATGGTTTAAAAATGAAACTTATTCTGTCACCAAAGGAGAAGGGAAGCAGCTCTGTTGAT
GAGGAGTCTTTTCAATATCCCTCCCAACAAGCGACTGTGAAAAAATCCTCAAAGAAATCAGCTCGGGATG
AGCAGGGTGCTTTACTCCTAGGACATGAGTTACAGAGCTTTCTGAAAACAGCCCGGAAAAAGCACAAGTC
ATCCTCAGACGCACATTCATCTCCTGGCCCTGAAGGCTGTGGGTCTGACGCCTCCCAGTTCGCAGAGTCC
CACAGTGCTAACCTTGATCTTTCAGGGCTTGAACCTATTCTGGTAGAATCAGACTCATCCTCTGGTGGGG
AACTAGAGGCTGGGGAGTTAGTGATAGATGATTCTTACCGAGAAATCAAGAAGAAAAAGAAGTCAAAGAA
GAGCAAAAAGAAGAAAGACAAGGAGAAGCATAAAGAGAAGCGACACTCCAAGTCCAAGAGAAGTTTAGGA
CTTTCTGCCGTGCCAGTGGGAGAGGTCACAGTGACATCTGGCCCTCCTCCCAGCATCCCATACGCTGGAG
CAGCAGCACCTCCCCTGCCACTTCCTGGCCTCCACACAGATGGGCATAGTGAAAAAAAAAAGAAAAAAGA
AGAGAAGGACAAAGAGAGAGAGAGAGGAGAAAAGCCAAAAAAGAAGAACATGTCGGCCTACCAGGTGTTC
TGTAAAGAGTATCGCGTGACCATTGTGGCTGACCATCCAGGTATAGATTTTGGGGAACTTAGTAAAAAAC
TGGCTGAGGTGTGGAAGCAATTACCAGAAAAAGACAAACTGATTTGGAAGCAAAAAGCTCAGTATCTGCA
GCACAAACAGAACAAAGCAGAAGCCACAACTGTGAAAAGGAAAGCATCCAGCTCAGAAGGTTCCATGAAA
GTCAAAGCCTCTTCTGTAGGAGTACTGTCACCCCAGAAGAAGTCCCCACCCACCACCATGCTGTTACCAG
CCTCACCAGCCAAAGCCCCTGAGACAGAGCCCATTGATGTTGCTGCTCATCTTCAGCTGTTGGGAGAGTC
CCTAAGCCTCATTGGACACCGTCTGCAGGAAACTGAGGGTATGGTGGCTGTGTCTGGCAGTTTGTCAGTG
CTTCTGGATTCCATTATCTGTGCCCTTGGCCCCTTGGCATGTCTCACCACACAACTACCTGAATTGAATG
GCTGTCCCAAACAGGTCTTGTCAAACACATTAGACAACATTGCTTACATCATGCCGGGACTGTAGTAATG
AACTAGTCCGTAACTTGAAAGTATTTCGATTTCTTGGCTTTATATATCTTGTGGAAAGGACGAGACACCT
CCAGATCGAGCTGTTGT
