>Addgene plasmid #143865 | TFORF2015 | depositor partial sequence | sequence record 283723 | Barcode
GACACCTCCAGATCGAGCTGTTGT
